>Addgene plasmid #129303 | pT2P-EF-Q7mu | addgene full sequence | sequence record 262082 | Addgene NGS Result
CTAAATTGTAAGCGTTAATATTTTGTTAAAATTCGCGTTAAATTTTTGTTAAATCAGCTCATTTTTTAAC
CAATAGGCCGAAATCGGCAAAATCCCTTATAAATCAAAAGAATAGACCGAGATAGGGT
[37 nt withheld, positions 129-165]
AAAGAACGTGGACTCCAACGTCAAAGG
[49 nt withheld, positions 193-241]
T
[91 nt withheld, positions 243-333]
G
[124 nt withheld, positions 335-458]
CCCATTCGCCATTCAGGCTGCGCAACTGTTGGGAAGGGCGATCGGTGCGGGCCTCTTCGCTATTACGCCA
GCTGGCGAAAGGGGGATGTGCTGCAAGGCGATTAAGTTGGGTAACGCCAGGGTTTTCCCAGTCACGACGT
TGTAAAACGACGGCCAGTGAATTGTAATACGACTCACTATAGGGCGAATTGGGTACCAGAGGTGTAAAGT
ACTTGAGTAATTTTACTTGATTACTGTACTTAAGTATTATTTTTGGGGATTTTTACTTTACTTGAGTACA
ATTAAAAATCAATACTTTTACTTTTACTTAATTACATTTTTTTAGAAAAAAAAGTACTTTTTACTCCTTA
CAATTTTATTTACAGTCAAAAAGTACTTATTTTTTGGAGATCACTTGTCGAGTAGGGATAACAGGGTAAT
GATCCCCCGGGCTGCAGTCGCGACGCGTCCTAGAGGGACAGCCCCCCCCCAAAGCCCCCAGGGATGTAAT
TACGTCCCTCCCCCGCTAGGGGGCAGCAGCGAGCCGCCCGGGGCTCCGCTCCGGTCCGGCGCTCCCCCCG
CATCCCCGAGCCGGCAGCGTGCGGGGACAGCCCGGGCACGGGGAAGGTGGCACGGGATCGCTTTCCTCTG
AACGCTTCTCGCTGCTCTTTGAGCCTGCAGACACCTGGGGGGATACGGGGAAAAAGCTTTAGGCTGAAAG
AGAGATTTAGAATGACAGAATCATAGAACGGCCTGGGTTGCAAAGGAGCACAGTGCTCATCCAGATCCAA
CCCCCTGCTATGTGCAGGGTCATCAACCAGCAGCCCAGGCTGCCCAGAGCCACATCCAGCCTGGCCTTGA
ATGCCTGCAGGGATGGGGCATCCACAGCCTCCTTGGGCAACCTGTTCAGTGCGTCACCACCCTCTGGGGG
AAAAACTGCCTCCTCATATCCAACCCAAACCTCCCCTGTCTCAGTGTAAAGCCATTCCCCCTTGTCCTAT
CAAGGGGGAGTTTGCTGTGACATTGTTGGTCTGGGGTGACACATGTTTGCCAATTCAGTGCATCACGGAG
AGGCAGATCTTGGGGATAAGGAAGTGCAGGACAGCATGGACGTGGGACATGCAGGTGTTGAGGGCTCTGG
GACACTCTCCAAGTCACAGCGTTCAGAACAGCCTTAAGGATAAGAAGATAGGATAGAAGGACAAAGAGCA
AGTTAAAACCCAGCATGGAGAGGAGCACAAAAAGGCCACAGACACTGCTGGTCCCTGTGTCTGAGCCTGC
ATGTTTGATGGTGTCTGGATGCAAGCAGAAGGGGTGGAAGAGCTTGCCTGGAGAGATACAGCTGGGTCAG
TAGGACTGGGACAGGCAGCTGGAGAATTGCCATGTAGATGTTCATACAATCGTCAAATCATGAAGGCTGG
AAAAGCCCTCCAAGATCCCCAAGACCAACCCCAACCCACCCACCGTGCCCACTGGCCATGTCCCTCAGTG
CCACATCCCCACAGTTCTTCATCACCTCCAGGGACGGTGACCCCCCCACCTCCGTGGGCAGCTGTGCCAC
TGCAGCACCGCTCTTTGGAGAAGGTAAATCTTGCTAAATCCAGCCCGACCCTCCCCTGGCACAACGTAAG
GCCATTATCTCTCATCCAACTCCAGGACGGAGTCAGTGAGGATGGGGCTCTAGGAATAAAATATCTTTAT
TTTCATTACATCTGTGTGTTGGTTTTTTGTGTGGTCGACATTGATTATTGACTAGATCATCGCGTGAGGC
TCCGGTGCCCGTCAGTGGGCAGAGCGCACATCGCCCACAGTCCCCGAGAAGTTGGGGGGAGGGGTCGGCA
ATTGAACCGGTGCCTAGAGAAGGTGGCGCGGGGTAAACTGGGAAAGTGATGTCGTGTACTGGCTCCGCCT
TTTTCCCGAGGGTGGGGGAGAACCGTATATAAGTGCAGTAGTCGCCGTGAACGTTCTTTTTCGCAACGGG
TTTGCCGCCAGAACACAGGTAAGTGCCGTGTGTGGTTCCCGCGGGCCTGGCCTCTTTACGGGTTATGGCC
CTTGCGTGCCTTGAATTACTTCCACGCCCCTGGCTGCAGTACGTGATTCTTGATCCCGAGCTTCGGGTTG
GAAGTGGGTGGGAGAGTTCGAGGCCTTGCGCTTAAGGAGCCCCTTCGCCTCGTGCTTGAGTTGAGGCCTG
GCCTGGGCGCTGGGGCCGCCGCGTGCGAATCTGGTGGCACCTTCGCGCCTGTCTCGCTGCTTTCGATAAG
TCTCTAGCCATTTAAAATTTTTGATGACCTGCTGCGACGCTTTTTTTCTGGCAAGATAGTCTTGTAAATG
CGGGCCAAGATCTGCACACTGGTATTTCGGTTTTTGGGGCCGCGGGCGGCGACGGGGCCCGTGCGTCCCA
GCGCACATGTTCGGCGAGGCGGGGCCTGCGAGCGCGGCCACCGAGAATCGGACGGGGGTAGTCTCAAGCT
GGCCGGCCTGCTCTGGTGCCTGGCCTCGCGCCGCCGTGTATCGCCCCGCCCTGGGCGGCAAGGCTGGCCC
GGTCGGCACCAGTTGCGTGAGCGGAAAGATGGCCGCTTCCCGGCCCTGCTGCAGGGAGCTCAAAATGGAG
GACGCGGCGCTCGGGAGAGCGGGCGGGTGAGTCACCCACACAAAGGAAAAGGGCCTTTCCGTCCTCAGCC
GTCGCTTCATGTGACTCCACGGAGTACCGGGCGCCGTCCAGGCACCTCGATTAGTTCTCGAGCTTTTGGA
GTACGTCGTCTTTAGGTTGGGGGGAGGGGTTTTATGCGATGGAGTTTCCCCACACTGAGTGGGTGGAGAC
TGAAGTTAGGCCAGCTTGGCACTTGATGTAATTCTCCTTGGAATTTGCCCTTTTTGAGTTTGGATCTTGG
TTCATTCTCAAGCCTCAGACAGTGGTTCAAAGTTTTTTTCTTCCATTTCAGGTGTCGTGAGGAATTCTGC
AGTCGACGGTACCGCGGGCCCGGGATCCACCGGTCGCCACCATGGTGAAAACGATCCACGTGAGCGTCAC
TACTCCTGATGGCCCGGTGTACGAAGACGATGTTGAAATGGTCAGCGTCAAAGCGAAAAGCGGCGAGCTC
GGCATTTTGCCGGGGCACATTCCGCTTAAGGCCCCGCTCGAGATCAGCGCGGCCCGGCTGAAAAAAGGCG
GCAAAACGCAATACATTGCCGTCAGCGGCGGCAATTTGGAAGTCCGCCCGGACAAAGTGACGATTAACGC
TCAAGCTGCTGAACGGGCGGAGGACATTGACGTCCTCCGCGCCAAAGCGGCGAAAGAGCGGGCGGAGCGC
CGCCTGCAAAGCCAGACCCGTTACAACAGCCACAACGTCTATATCATGGCCGACAAGCAGAAGAACGGCA
TCAAGGTGAACTTCAAGATCCGCCACAACATCGAGGACGGCAGCGTGCAGCTCGCCGACCACTACCAGCA
GAACACCCCCATCGGCGACGGCCCCGTGCTGCTGCCCGACAACCACTACCTGAGCACCCAGTCCAAGCTG
AGCAAAGACCCCAACGAGAAGCGCGATCACATGGTCCTGCTGGAGTTCGTGACCGCCGCCGGGATCACTC
TCGGCATGGACGAGCTGTACAAGGGTGGCACCGGAGGGAGCATGGTGAGCAAGGGCGAGGAGCTGTTCAC
CGGGGTGGTGCCCATCCTGGTCGAGCTGGACGGCGACGTAAACGGCCACAAGTTCAGCGTGTCCGGCGAG
GGCGAGGGCGATGCCACCTACGGCAAGCTGACCCTGAAGTTCATCTGCACCACCGGCAAGCTGCCCGTGC
CCTGGCCCACCCTCGTGACCACCCTGACCTACGGCGTGCAGTGCTTCAGCCGCTACCCCGACCACATGAA
GCAGCACGACTTCTTCAAGTCCGCCATGCCCGAAGGCTACGTCCAGGAGCGCACCATCTTCTTCAAGGAC
GACGGCAACTACAAGACCCGCGCCGAGGTGAAGTTCGAGGGCGACACCCTGGTGAACCGCATCGAGCTGA
AGGGCATCGACTTCAAGGAGGACGGCAACATCCTGGGGCACAAGCTGGAGTACAACCTGGGTGACATCGA
CTTCAAACGGGCCGAACTGGCGTTAAAACGCGCCATGAACCGTTTGAGCGTTGCGGAAATGAAGTGAGCG
GCCGCTCGATAAGCTTGATCGATGATCTAGAGCTCGCTGATCAGCCTCGACTGTGCCTTCTAGTTGCCAG
CCATCTGTTGTTTGCCCCTCCCCCGTGCCTTCCTTGACCCTGGAAGGTGCCACTCCCACTGTCCTTTCCT
AATAAAATGAGGAAATTGCATCGCATTGTCTGAGTAGGTGTCATTCTATTCTGGGGGGTGGGGTGGGGCA
GGACAGCAAGGGGGAGGATTGGGAAGACAATAGCAGGCATGCTGGGGATGCGGTGGGCTCTATGGCTTCT
GAGGCGGAAAGAACCTGCAGCTTTTCCCAAGGCAGTCTGGAGCATGCGCTTTAGCAGCCCCGCTGGGCAC
TTGGCGCTACACAAGTGGCCTCTGGCCTCGCACACATTCCACATCCACCGGTAGGCGCCAACCGGCTCCG
TTCTTTGGTGGCCCCTTCGCGCCACCTTCTACTCCTCCCCTAGTCAGGAAGTTCCCCCCCGCCCCGCAGC
TCGCGTCGTGCAGGACGTGACAAATGGAAGTAGCACGTCTCACTAGTCTCGTGCAGATGGACAGCACCGC
TGAGCAATGGAAGCGGGTAGGCCTTTGGGGCAGCGGCCAATAGCAGCTTTGCTCCTTCGCTTTCTGGGCT
CAGAGGCTGGGAAGGGGTGGGTCCGGGGGCGGGCTCAGGGGCGGGCTCAGGGGCGGGGCGGGCGCCCGAA
GGTCCTCCGGAGGCCCGGCATTCTGCACGCTTCAAAAGCGCACGTCTGCCGCGCTGTTCTCCTCTTCCTC
ATCTCCGGGCCTTTCGACCTGTGGCCACAACCATGACCGAGTACAAGCCCACGGTGCGCCTCGCCACCCG
CGACGACGTCCCCAGGGCCGTACGCACCCTCGCCGCCGCGTTCGCCGACTACCCCGCCACGCGCCACACC
GTCGATCCGGACCGCCACATCGAGCGGGTCACCGAGCTGCAAGAACTCTTCCTCACGCGCGTCGGGCTCG
ACATCGGCAAGGTGTGGGTCGCGGACGACGGCGCCGCGGTGGCGGTCTGGACCACGCCGGAGAGCGTCGA
AGCGGGGGCGGTGTTCGCCGAGATCGGCCCGCGCATGGCCGAGTTGAGCGGTTCCCGGCTGGCCGCGCAG
CAACAGATGGAAGGCCTCCTGGCGCCGCACCGGCCCAAGGAGCCCGCGTGGTTCCTGGCCACCGTCGGCG
TCTCGCCCGACCACCAGGGCAAGGGTCTGGGCAGCGCCGTCGTGCTCCCCGGAGTGGAGGCGGCCGAGCG
CGCCGGGGTGCCCGCCTTCCTGGAGACCTCCGCGCCCCGCAACCTCCCCTTCTACGAGCGGCTCGGCTTC
ACCGTCACCGCCGACGTCGAGGTGCCCGAAGGACCGCGCACCTGGTGCATGACCCGCAAGCCCGGTGCCT
GACGCCCGCCCCACGACCCGCAGCGCCCGACCGAAAGGAGCGCACGACCCCATGCATCGATGATCTAGAG
CTCGCTGATCAGCCTCGACTGTGCCTTCTAGTTGCCAGCCATCTGTTGTTTGCCCCTCCCCCGTGCCTTC
CTTGACCCTGGAAGGTGCCACTCCCACTGTCCTTTCCTAATAAAATGAGGAAATTGCATCGCATTGTCTG
AGTAGGTGTCATTCTATTCTGGGGGGTGGGGTGGGGCAGGACAGCAAGGGGGAGGATTGGGAAGACAATA
GCAGGCATGCTGGGGATGCGGTGGGCTCTATGGCTGCAGCCCAAGCTTGGCGTAATCATGGTCATAGCTG
TTTCCTGTGTGAAATTGTTATCCGCTCACAATTCCACACAACATACGAGCCGGAAGCATAAAGTGTAAAG
CCTGGGGTGCCTAATGAGTGAGCTAACTCACATTAATTGCGTTGCGCTCACTGCCCGCTTTCCAGTCGGG
AAACCTGTCGTGCCAGCGGATCCCTAGAGGGACAGCCCCCCCCCAAAGCCCCCAGGGATGTAATTACGTC
CCTCCCCCGCTAGGGGGCAGCAGCGAGCCGCCCGGGGCTCCGCTCCGGTCCGGCGCTCCCCCCGCATCCC
CGAGCCGGCAGCGTGCGGGGACAGCCCGGGCACGGGGAAGGTGGCACGGGATCGCTTTCCTCTGAACGCT
TCTCGCTGCTCTTTGAGCCTGCAGACACCTGGGGGGATACGGGGAAAAAGCTTTAGGCTGAAAGAGAGAT
TTAGAATGACAGAATCATAGAACGGCCTGGGTTGCAAAGGAGCACAGTGCTCATCCAGATCCAACCCCCT
GCTATGTGCAGGGTCATCAACCAGCAGCCCAGGCTGCCCAGAGCCACATCCAGCCTGGCCTTGAATGCCT
GCAGGGATGGGGCATCCACAGCCTCCTTGGGCAACCTGTTCAGTGCGTCACCACCCTCTGGGGGAAAAAC
TGCCTCCTCATATCCAACCCAAACCTCCCCTGTCTCAGTGTAAAGCCATTCCCCCTTGTCCTATCAAGGG
GGAGTTTGCTGTGACATTGTTGGTCTGGGGTGACACATGTTTGCCAATTCAGTGCATCACGGAGAGGCAG
ATCTTGGGGATAAGGAAGTGCAGGACAGCATGGACGTGGGACATGCAGGTGTTGAGGGCTCTGGGACACT
CTCCAAGTCACAGCGTTCAGAACAGCCTTAAGGATAAGAAGATAGGATAGAAGGACAAAGAGCAAGTTAA
AACCCAGCATGGAGAGGAGCACAAAAAGGCCACAGACACTGCTGGTCCCTGTGTCTGAGCCTGCATGTTT
GATGGTGTCTGGATGCAAGCAGAAGGGGTGGAAGAGCTTGCCTGGAGAGATACAGCTGGGTCAGTAGGAC
TGGGACAGGCAGCTGGAGAATTGCCATGTAGATGTTCATACAATCGTCAAATCATGAAGGCTGGAAAAGC
CCTCCAAGATCCCCAAGACCAACCCCAACCCACCCACCGTGCCCACTGGCCATGTCCCTCAGTGCCACAT
CCCCACAGTTCTTCATCACCTCCAGGGACGGTGACCCCCCCACCTCCGTGGGCAGCTGTGCCACTGCAGC
ACCGCTCTTTGGAGAAGGTAAATCTTGCTAAATCCAGCCCGACCCTCCCCTGGCACAACGTAAGGCCATT
ATCTCTCATCCAACTCCAGGACGGAGTCAGTGAGGATGGGGCTCTAGCCGGACCGACGCGTCTCGATAGG
GATAACAGGGTAATTGATCCAATACTCAAGTACAATTTTAATGGAGTACTTTTTTACTTTTACTCAAGTA
AGATTCTAGCCAGATACTTTTACTTTTAATTGAGTAAAATTTTCCCTAAGTACTTGTACTTTCACTTGAG
TAAAATTTTTGAGTACTTTTTACACCTCTGGAGCTCCAGCTTTTGTTCCCTTTAGTGAGGGTTAATTTCG
AGCTTGGCGTAATCATGGTCATAGCTGTTTCCTGTGTGAAATTGTTATCCGCTCACAATTCCACACAACA
TACGAGCCGGAAGCATAAAGTGTAAAGCCTGGGGTGCCTAATGAGTGAGCTAACTCACATTAATTGCGTT
GCGCTCACTGCCCGCTTTCCAGTCGGGAAACCTGTCGTGCCAGCTGCATTAATGAATCGGCCAACGCGCG
GGGAGAGGCGGTTTGCGTATTGGGCGCTCTTCCGCTTCCTCGCTCACTGACTCGCTGCGCTCGGTCGTTC
GGCTGCGGCGAGCGGTATCAGCTCACTCAAAGGCGGTAATACGGTTATCCACAGAATCAGGGGATAACGC
AGGAAAGAACATGTGAGCAAAAGGCCAGCAAAAGGCCAGGAACCGTAAAAAGGCCGCGTTGCTGGCGTTT
TTCCATAGGCTCCGCCCCCCTGACGAGCATCACAAAAATCGACGCTCAAGTCAGAGGTGGCGAAACCCGA
CAGGACTATAAAGATACCAGGCGTTTCCCCCTGGAAGCTCCCTCGTGCGCTCTCCTGTTCCGACCCTGCC
GCTTACCGGATACCTGTCCGCCTTTCTCCCTTCGGGAAGCGTGGCGCTTTCTCATAGCTCACGCTGTAGG
TATCTCAGTTCGGTGTAGGTCGTTCGCTCCAAGCTGGGCTGTGTGCACGAACCCCCCGTTCAGCCCGACC
GCTGCGCCTTATCCGGTAACTATCGTCTTGAGTCCAACCCGGTAAGACACGACTTATCGCCACTGGCAGC
AGCCACTGGTAACAGGATTAGCAGAGCGAGGTATGTAGGCGGTGCTACAGAGTTCTTGAAGTGGTGGCCT
AACTACGGCTACACTAGAAGAACAGTATTTGGTATCTGCGCTCTGCTGAAGCCAGTTACCTTCGGAAAAA
GAGTTGGTAGCTCTTGATCCGGCAAACAAACCACCGCTGGTAGCGGTGGTTTTTTTGTTTGCAAGCAGCA
GATTACGCGCAGAAAAAAAGGATCTCAAGAAGATCCTTTGATCTTTTCTACGGGGTCTGACGCTCAGTGG
AACGAAAACTCACGTTAAGGGATTTTGGTCATGAGATTATCAAAAAGGATCTTCACCTAGATCCTTTTAA
ATTAAAAATGAAGTTTTAAATCAATCTAAAGTATATATGAGTAAACTTGGTCTGACAGTTACCAATGCTT
AATCAGTGAGGCACCTATCTCAGCGATCTGTCTATTTCGTTCATCCATAGTTGCCTGACTCCCCGTCGTG
TAGATAACTACGATACGGGAGGGCTTACCATCTGGCCCCAGTGCTGCAATGATACCGCGAGACCCACGCT
CACCGGCTCCAGATTTATCAGCAATAAACCAGCCAGCCGGAAGGGCCGAGCGCAGAAGTGGTCCTGCAAC
TTTATCCGCCTCCATCCAGTCTATTAATTGTTGCCGGGAAGCTAGAGTAAGTAGTTCGCCAGTTAATAGT
TTGCGCAACGTTGTTGCCATTGCTACAGGCATCGTGGTGTCACGCTCGTCGTTTGGTATGGCTTCATTCA
GCTCCGGTTCCCAACGATCAAGGCGAGTTACATGATCCCCCATGTTGTGCAAAAAAGCGGTTAGCTCCTT
CGGTCCTCCGATCGTTGTCAGAAGTAAGTTGGCCGCAGTGTTATCACTCATGGTTATGGCAGCACTGCAT
AATTCTCTTACTGTCATGCCATCCGTAAGATGCTTTTCTGTGACTGGTGAGTACTCAACCAAGTCATTCT
GAGAATAGTGTATGCGGCGACCGAGTTGCTCTTGCCCGGCGTCAATACGGGATAATACCGCGCCACATAG
CAGAACTTTAAAAGTGCTCATCATTGGAAAACGTTCTTCGGGGCGAAAACTCTCAAGGATCTTACCGCTG
TTGAGATCCAGTTCGATGTAACCCACTCGTGCACCCAACTGATCTTCAGCATCTTTTACTTTCACCAGCG
TTTCTGGGTGAGCAAAAACGGGAAGGCAAAATGCCGCAAAAAAGGGAATAAGGGCGACACGGAAATGTTG
AATACTCATACTCTTCCTTTTTCAATATTATTGAAGCATTTATCAGGGTTATTGTCTCATGAGCGGATAC
ATATTTGAATGTATTTAGAAAAATAAACAAATAGGGGTTCCGCGCACATTTCCCCGAAAAGTGCCAC
Features (pLannotate 1.2.2; 32 found; start..end, strand, type, name):
     30..458     -  rep_origin     f1 ori (sequence partly withheld): f1 bacteriophage origin of replication; arrow indicates direction of (+) strand synthesis
    463..620     -  CDS            lacZα (fragment): LacZα fragment of β-galactosidase; lacZ fragment
    623..641     +  promoter       T7 promoter: promoter for bacteriophage T7 RNA polymerase
    879..895     +  misc_feature   MCS (fragment): pBluescript multiple cloning site
   1448..1576    -  CDS            OR51A4 (fragment): O51A4_HUMAN - Experimental evidence at transcript level: Swiss-Prot protein existence level 2. Odorant receptor. From Homo sapiens (Human).
   1602..1760    -  CDS            OR51A7 (fragment): O51A7_HUMAN - Experimental evidence at transcript level: Swiss-Prot protein existence level 2. Odorant receptor. From Homo sapiens (Human).
   2123..2171    +  polyA_signal   poly(A) signal: synthetic polyadenylation signal
   2175..2193    +  enhancer       CMV enhancer (fragment): human cytomegalovirus immediate early enhancer
   2207..3388    +  promoter       EF-1α promoter: strong constitutive promoter for human elongation factor EF-1α
   3390..3426    +  misc_feature   MCS (fragment): multiple cloning site
   3446..3763    +  CDS            atpC (fragment): ATPE_GEOKA - Experimental evidence at protein level: Swiss-Prot protein existence level 1. Produces ATP from ADP in the presence of a proton gradient across the membrane. From Geobacillus kaustophilus (strain HTA426).
   3782..4504    +  CDS            cEGFP: cEGFP is a basic (constitutively fluorescent) green fluorescent protein published in 2008, derived from Aequorea victoria.
   4511..4582    +  CDS            atpC (fragment): ATPE_BACP3 - Experimental evidence at protein level: Swiss-Prot protein existence level 1. Produces ATP from ADP in the presence of a proton gradient across the membrane. From Bacillus sp. (strain PS3).
   4639..4863    +  polyA_signal   bGH poly(A) signal: bovine growth hormone polyadenylation signal
   4867..4883    +  promoter       SV40 promoter (fragment): SV40 enhancer and early promoter
   4888..5374    +  promoter       PGK promoter: mouse phosphoglycerate kinase 1 promoter
   5391..5990    +  CDS            PuroR: puromycin N-acetyltransferase; pac from Streptomyces alboniger; confers resistance to puromycin
   6077..6301    +  polyA_signal   bGH poly(A) signal: bovine growth hormone polyadenylation signal
   6353..6369    -  protein_bind   lac operator: The lac repressor binds to the lac operator to inhibit transcription in E. coli. This inhibition can be relieved by adding lactose or isopropyl-β-D-thiogalactopyranoside (IPTG). lac repressor encoded by lacI
   6377..6407    -  promoter       lac promoter: promoter for the E. coli lac operon
   6422..6443    -  protein_bind   CAP binding site: CAP binding activates transcription in the presence of cAMP. E. coli catabolite activator protein
   6456..6495    -  CDS            lacI (fragment): lac repressor; lacI; The lac repressor binds to the lac operator to inhibit transcription in E. coli. This inhibition can be relieved by adding lactose or isopropyl-β-D-thiogalactopyranoside (IPTG).
   7042..7170    -  CDS            OR51A4 (fragment): O51A4_HUMAN - Experimental evidence at transcript level: Swiss-Prot protein existence level 2. Odorant receptor. From Homo sapiens (Human).
   7196..7354    -  CDS            OR51A7 (fragment): O51A7_HUMAN - Experimental evidence at transcript level: Swiss-Prot protein existence level 2. Odorant receptor. From Homo sapiens (Human).
   7927..7945    -  promoter       T3 promoter: promoter for bacteriophage T3 RNA polymerase
   7990..8006    -  protein_bind   lac operator: The lac repressor binds to the lac operator to inhibit transcription in E. coli. This inhibition can be relieved by adding lactose or isopropyl-β-D-thiogalactopyranoside (IPTG). lac repressor encoded by lacI
   8014..8044    -  promoter       lac promoter: promoter for the E. coli lac operon
   8059..8080    -  protein_bind   CAP binding site: CAP binding activates transcription in the presence of cAMP. E. coli catabolite activator protein
   8093..8185    -  CDS            lacI (fragment): lac repressor; lacI; The lac repressor binds to the lac operator to inhibit transcription in E. coli. This inhibition can be relieved by adding lactose or isopropyl-β-D-thiogalactopyranoside (IPTG).
   8368..8956    -  rep_origin     ori: high-copy-number ColE1/pMB1/pBR322/pUC origin of replication
   9127..9987    -  CDS            AmpR: β-lactamase; bla; confers resistance to ampicillin, carbenicillin, and related antibiotics
   9988..10092   -  promoter       AmpR promoter: bla
