[The description below was written by a language model from this plasmid's Addgene catalogue record and pLannotate feature annotations shown in this document.]
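Description:
pT2P-EF-Q7mu is a mammalian expression plasmid of about 10.1 kb, built on the pT2+MCS backbone, which the record describes as a Tol2 transposon vector. It is propagated in E. coli through a high-copy ColE1/pUC-type origin with ampicillin selection (AmpR under its own bla promoter). It also retains pBluescript-style remnants: an f1 origin, lacZα and lac promoter/operator fragments, and T7 and T3 promoters. The automated annotation does not label the Tol2 terminal repeats themselves. It does show a duplicated pair of sequence blocks, scored as fragments of human odorant receptor genes, lying on either side of the expression cassettes. These may be spurious matches within repeated flanking sequence, but the record does not say what they are.

The payload is QUEEN-7mu, a synthetic, genetically encoded ATP indicator. The feature table shows its architecture: a GFP-derived fluorescent protein (annotated cEGFP) inserted between two fragments of the bacterial F-type ATP synthase ε subunit (atpC, matched to thermophilic Bacillus/Geobacillus proteins). In this sensor design, ATP binding to the ε subunit alters the fluorescence of the embedded fluorophore. Expression is driven by the strong constitutive human EF-1α promoter and terminated by a bGH polyadenylation signal. A second cassette downstream, consisting of the mouse PGK promoter, puromycin N-acetyltransferase and another bGH poly(A), allows puromycin selection of mammalian cells that carry the construct. With Tol2 transposase supplied, both cassettes would be expected to integrate into the genome together.

The stated purpose is a positive control for ATP measurement at the mitochondrial outer membrane. However, no mitochondrial targeting sequence is annotated in the feature table, so the record does not show how that localisation is achieved.
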