Addgene plasmid #129303: pT2P-EF-Q7mu
Purpose: Positive control for ATP measurement, mitochondria outer membrane, Tol2 transposon
Depositing lab: Yasushi Okada. Publication: Diversity in ATP concentrations in a single bacterial cell population revealed by quantitative single-cell imaging. Yaginuma H, Kawai S, Tabata KV, Tomiyama K, Kakizuka A, Komatsuzaki T, Noji H, Imamura H. Sci Rep. 2014 Oct 6;4:6522. doi: 10.1038/srep06522. PubMed 25283467.
Backbone
  Vector backbone: pT2+MCS
  Vector type: Mammalian Expression
  Selectable markers: Puromycin
Growth in bacteria
  Bacterial resistance: Ampicillin, 100 μg/mL
  Growth temperature: 37°C
  Growth strain: DH5alpha
  Copy number: High Copy
Gene/Insert
  Gene/Insert name: QUEEN-7mu
  Species: Synthetic
  Cloning method: Restriction Enzyme; 5′ cloning site Unknown (unknown if destroyed)
Terms and licenses: Academic/Nonprofit Terms; Industry Terms: Not Available to Industry
Depositor comments: Depositor Adm #1015
How to cite: pT2P-EF-Q7mu was a gift from Yasushi Okada (Addgene plasmid # 129303 ; http://n2t.net/addgene:129303 ; RRID:Addgene_129303)
